Addgene plasmid #145683: pGBW-m4046802
Purpose: Bacterial Expression plasmid for SARS-CoV-2 RNA-dependent RNA polymerase
Depositing lab: Ginkgo Bioworks & Benjie Chen. Depositing organization: Ginkgo Bioworks.
Backbone
  Vector backbone: ori-013 - marker | cmR
  Backbone size w/o insert (bp): 1462
  Vector type: Bacterial Expression
Growth in bacteria
  Bacterial resistance: Chloramphenicol, 25 μg/mL
  Growth temperature: 30°C
  Growth strain: DH5alpha
  Copy number: High Copy
Gene/Insert
  Gene/Insert name: SARS-CoV-2 RNA-dependent RNA polymerase
  Species: Escherichia coli str. K-12 substr. MG1655; Severe acute respiratory syndrome coronavirus 2
  Insert size (bp): 2789
  Mutation: wt
  Entrez Gene: ORF1ab (a.k.a. GU280_gp01)
  Promoter: Promoter | pT7 ; Operator | lacO ; RBS | T7_rbs ; Start Codon | ATG
  Tag / fusion protein: Cleavable TEV;HA (C terminal on backbone)
  Cloning method: Unknown
Resource information
  A portion of this plasmid was derived from a plasmid made by: GinkgoBioworks
Depositor comments: NCBI Reference Sequence: YP_009725307.1
How to cite: pGBW-m4046802 was a gift from Ginkgo Bioworks & Benjie Chen (Addgene plasmid # 145683 ; http://n2t.net/addgene:145683 ; RRID:Addgene_145683)
