[The description below was written by a language model from this plasmid's Addgene catalogue record and pLannotate feature annotations shown in this document.]
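Description:
pGBW-m4046802 is a compact bacterial expression plasmid for producing the SARS-CoV-2 RNA-dependent RNA polymerase (the nsp12 product of ORF1ab) in E. coli. The minimal backbone of about 1.5 kb carries a high-copy ColE1/pUC-type origin of replication and a chloramphenicol acetyltransferase (cat) gene driven by its own promoter, so the plasmid is selected with chloramphenicol. A phage lambda t0 terminator lies downstream of the cat cassette. The sequenced plasmid totals roughly 4.5 kb.

The expression cassette is a standard T7/lac arrangement. A T7 promoter is followed directly by a lac operator, then the efficient ribosome binding site from phage T7 gene 10 and an ATG start codon ahead of the wild-type polymerase coding sequence of about 2.8 kb. Transcription therefore needs a host that supplies T7 RNA polymerase, and lac repressor bound at the operator keeps expression low until it is relieved by IPTG or lactose. No lacI gene is annotated on the plasmid, so the repressor would presumably have to come from the host.

The automated annotation labels the open reading frame only as a fragment of the replicase polyprotein 1ab. The functional text attached to that feature describes the 2'-O-methyltransferase, which is a generic polyprotein note rather than a description of this insert. The catalogue entry lists a C-terminal TEV-cleavable HA tag contributed by the backbone, which would allow detection or capture and later tag removal, but the feature table does not annotate it separately. The construct is intended for recombinant production of the viral polymerase; the record does not specify further applications.
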