Features (pLannotate 1.2.2; 8 found; start..end, strand, type, name):
     20..38      +  promoter       T7 promoter: promoter for bacteriophage T7 RNA polymerase
     39..63      +  protein_bind   lac operator: The lac repressor binds to the lac operator to inhibit transcription in E. coli. This inhibition can be relieved by adding lactose or isopropyl-β-D-thiogalactopyranoside (IPTG). lac repressor encoded by lacI
     78..100     +  RBS            RBS: efficient ribosome binding site from bacteriophage T7 gene 10 (Olins and Rangwala, 1989)
    111..2903    +  CDS            rep (fragment): R1AB_SARS2 - Experimental evidence at protein level: Swiss-Prot protein existence level 1. [2'-O-methyltransferase]: Methyltransferase that mediates mRNA cap 2'-O-ribose methylation to the 5'-cap structure of viral mRNAs. N7-methyl guanosine cap is a prerequisite for binding of nsp16. Therefore plays an essential role in viral mRNAs cap methylation which is essential to evade immune system. From Severe acute respiratory syndrome coronavirus 2 (2019-nCoV) (SARS-CoV-2).
   3069..3657    +  rep_origin     ori: high-copy-number ColE1/pMB1/pBR322/pUC origin of replication
   3665..3762    +  promoter       cat promoter: promoter of the E. coli cat gene encoding chloramphenicol acetyltransferase
   3763..4419    +  CDS            cat: CAT_ECOLX - Experimental evidence at protein level: Swiss-Prot protein existence level 1. This enzyme is an effector of chloramphenicol resistance in bacteria. From Escherichia coli. This protein is used as a marker in many commonly used cloning vectors, such as pACYC184.
   4493..4527    +  terminator     lambda t0 terminator: minimal transcription terminator from phage lambda (Scholtissek and Grosse, 1987)
>Addgene plasmid #145683 | pGBW-m4046802 | addgene full sequence | sequence record 297842 | Addgene NGS Result
GATCTCGATCCCGCGAAATTAATACGACTCACTATAGGGGAATTGTGAGCGGATAACAATTCCCCTCTAG
AAATAATTTTGTTTAACTTTAAGAAGGAGACTCTTCTATGGCTGATGCACAATCGTTTTTAAACCGGGTT
TGCGGTGTAAGTGCAGCCCGTCTTACACCGTGCGGCACAGGCACTAGTACTGATGTCGTATACAGGGCTT
TTGACATCTACAATGATAAAGTAGCTGGTTTTGCTAAATTCCTAAAAACTAATTGTTGTCGCTTCCAAGA
AAAGGACGAAGATGACAATTTAATTGATTCTTACTTTGTAGTTAAGAGACACACTTTCTCTAACTACCAA
CATGAAGAAACAATTTATAATTTACTTAAGGATTGTCCAGCTGTTGCTAAACATGACTTCTTTAAGTTTA
GAATAGACGGTGACATGGTACCACATATATCACGTCAACGTCTTACTAAATACACAATGGCAGACCTCGT
CTATGCTTTAAGGCATTTTGATGAAGGTAATTGTGACACATTAAAAGAAATACTTGTCACATACAATTGT
TGTGATGATGATTATTTCAATAAAAAGGACTGGTATGATTTTGTAGAAAACCCAGATATATTACGCGTAT
ACGCCAACTTAGGTGAACGTGTACGCCAAGCTTTGTTAAAAACAGTACAATTCTGTGATGCCATGCGAAA
TGCTGGTATTGTTGGTGTACTGACATTAGATAATCAAGATCTCAATGGTAACTGGTATGATTTCGGTGAT
TTCATACAAACCACGCCAGGTAGTGGAGTTCCTGTTGTAGATTCTTATTATTCATTGTTAATGCCTATAT
TAACCTTGACCAGGGCTTTAACTGCAGAGTCACATGTTGACACTGACTTAACAAAGCCTTACATTAAGTG
GGATTTGTTAAAATATGACTTCACGGAAGAGAGGTTAAAACTCTTTGACCGTTATTTTAAATATTGGGAT
CAGACATACCACCCAAATTGTGTTAACTGTTTGGATGACAGATGCATTCTGCATTGTGCAAACTTTAATG
TTTTATTCTCTACAGTGTTCCCACCTACAAGTTTTGGACCACTAGTGAGAAAAATATTTGTTGATGGTGT
TCCATTTGTAGTTTCAACTGGATACCACTTCAGAGAGCTAGGTGTTGTACATAATCAGGATGTAAACTTA
CATAGCTCTAGACTTAGTTTTAAGGAATTACTTGTGTATGCTGCTGACCCTGCTATGCACGCTGCTTCTG
GTAATCTATTACTAGATAAACGCACTACGTGCTTTTCAGTAGCTGCACTTACTAACAATGTTGCTTTTCA
AACTGTCAAACCCGGTAATTTTAACAAAGACTTCTATGACTTTGCTGTGTCTAAGGGTTTCTTTAAGGAA
GGAAGTTCTGTTGAATTAAAACACTTCTTCTTTGCTCAGGATGGTAATGCTGCTATCAGCGATTATGACT
ACTATCGTTATAATCTACCAACAATGTGTGATATCAGACAACTACTATTTGTAGTTGAAGTTGTTGATAA
GTACTTTGATTGTTACGATGGTGGCTGTATTAATGCTAACCAAGTCATCGTCAACAACCTAGACAAATCA
GCTGGTTTTCCATTTAATAAATGGGGTAAGGCTAGACTTTATTATGATTCAATGAGTTATGAGGATCAAG
ATGCACTTTTCGCATATACAAAACGTAATGTCATCCCTACTATAACTCAAATGAATCTTAAGTATGCCAT
TAGTGCAAAGAATAGAGCTCGCACCGTAGCTGGTGTCTCTATCTGTAGTACTATGACCAATAGACAGTTT
CATCAAAAATTATTGAAATCAATAGCCGCCACTAGAGGAGCTACTGTAGTAATTGGAACAAGCAAATTCT
ATGGTGGTTGGCACAACATGTTAAAAACTGTTTATAGTGATGTAGAAAACCCTCACCTTATGGGTTGGGA
TTATCCTAAATGTGATAGAGCCATGCCTAACATGCTTAGAATTATGGCCTCACTTGTTCTTGCTCGCAAA
CATACAACGTGTTGTAGCTTGTCACACCGTTTCTATAGATTAGCTAATGAGTGTGCTCAAGTATTGAGTG
AAATGGTCATGTGTGGCGGTTCACTATATGTTAAACCAGGTGGAACCTCATCAGGAGATGCCACAACTGC
TTATGCTAATAGTGTTTTTAACATTTGTCAAGCTGTCACGGCCAATGTTAATGCACTTTTATCTACTGAT
GGTAACAAAATTGCCGATAAGTATGTCCGCAATTTACAACACAGACTTTATGAGTGTCTCTATAGAAATA
GAGATGTTGACACAGACTTTGTGAATGAGTTTTACGCATATTTGCGTAAACATTTCTCAATGATGATACT
CTCTGACGATGCTGTTGTGTGTTTCAATAGCACTTATGCATCTCAAGGTCTAGTGGCTAGCATAAAGAAC
TTTAAGTCAGTTCTTTATTATCAAAACAATGTTTTTATGTCTGAAGCAAAATGTTGGACTGAGACTGACC
TTACTAAAGGACCTCATGAATTTTGCTCTCAACATACAATGCTAGTTAAACAGGGTGATGATTATGTGTA
CCTTCCTTACCCAGATCCATCAAGAATCCTAGGGGCCGGCTGTTTTGTAGATGATATCGTAAAAACAGAT
GGTACACTTATGATTGAACGGTTCGTGTCTTTAGCTATAGATGCTTACCCACTTACTAAACATCCTAATC
AGGAGTATGCTGATGTCTTTCATTTGTACTTACAATACATAAGAAAGCTACATGATGAGTTAACAGGACA
CATGTTAGACATGTATTCTGTTATGCTTACTAATGATAACACTTCAAGGTATTGGGAACCTGAGTTTTAT
GAGGCTATGTACACACCGCATACAGTCTTAGAGAACCTGTACTTTCAAAGCTACCCGTATGACGTTCCTG
ATTATGCCTAACCGGCTTATCGGTCAGTTTCACCTGATTTACGTAAAAACCCGCTTCGGCGGGTTTTTGC
TTTTGGAGGGGCAGAAAGATGAATGACTGTCCACGACGCTATACCCAAAAGAAAAAGCTTGAGATCCTTT
TTTTCTGCGCGTAATCTGCTGCTTGCAAACAAAAAAACCACCGCTACCAGCGGTGGTTTGTTTGCCGGAT
CAAGAGCTACCAACTCTTTTTCCGAAGGTAACTGGCTTCAGCAGAGCGCAGATACCAAATACTGTTCTTC
TAGTGTAGCCGTAGTTAGGCCACCACTTCAAGAACTCTGTAGCACCGCCTACATACCTCGCTCTGCTAAT
CCTGTTACCAGTGGCTGCTGCCAGTGGCGATAAGTCGTGTCTTACCGGGTTGGACTCAAGACGATAGTTA
CCGGATAAGGCGCAGCGGTCGGGCTGAACGGGGGGTTCGTGCACACAGCCCAGCTTGGAGCGAACGACCT
ACACCGAACTGAGATACCTACAGCGTGAGCTATGAGAAAGCGCCACGCTTCCCGAAGGGAGAAAGGCGGA
CAGGTATCCGGTAAGCGGCAGGGTCGGAACAGGAGAGCGCACGAGGGAGCTTCCAGGGGGAAACGCCTGG
TATCTTTATAGTCCTGTCGGGTTTCGCCACCTCTGACTTGAGCGTCGATTTTTGTGATGCTCGTCAGGGG
GGCGGAGCCTATGGAAATTGATCGGGCACGTAAGAGGTTCCAACTTTCACCATAATGAAATAAGATCACT
ACCGGGCGTATTTTTTGAGTTATCGAGATTTTCAGGAGCTAAGGAAGCTAAAATGGAGAAAAAAATCACT
GGATATACCACCGTTGATATATCCCAATGGCATCGTAAAGAACATTTTGAGGCATTTCAGTCAGTTGCTC
AATGTACCTATAACCAGACCGTTCAGCTGGATATTACGGCCTTTTTAAAGACCGTAAAGAAAAATAAGCA
CAAGTTTTATCCGGCCTTTATTCACATTCTTGCCCGCCTGATGAATGCTCATCCGGAATTTCGTATGGCA
ATGAAAGACGGTGAGCTGGTGATATGGGATAGTGTTCACCCTTGTTACACCGTTTTCCATGAGCAAACTG
AAACGTTTTCATCGCTCTGGAGTGAATACCACGACGATTTCCGGCAGTTTCTACACATATATTCGCAAGA
TGTGGCGTGTTACGGTGAAAACCTGGCCTATTTCCCTAAAGGGTTTATTGAGAATATGTTTTTCGTTTCA
GCCAATCCCTGGGTGAGTTTCACCAGTTTTGATTTAAACGTGGCCAATATGGACAACTTCTTCGCCCCCG
TTTTCACCATGGGCAAATATTATACGCAAGGCGACAAGGTGCTGATGCCGCTGGCGATTCAGGTTCATCA
TGCCGTTTGTGATGGCTTCCATGTCGGCAGAATGCTTAATGAATTACAACAGTACTGCGATGAGTGGCAG
GGCGGGGCGTAATTTGATATCGAGCTCGCTTGGACTCCTGTTGATAGATCCAGTAATGACCTCAGAACTC
CATCTGGATTTGTTCAGAACGCTCGGTTGCCGCCGGGCGTTTTTTATTGGTCATC
